Addgene plasmid #144137: TFORF2612
Purpose: Lentiviral vector for overexpressing transcription factor ORFs with unique 24-bp barcodes. Barcodes facilitate identification of transcription factors in pooled screens.
Depositing lab: Feng Zhang. Depositing organization: Broad Institute. Publication: A transcription factor atlas of directed differentiation. Joung J, Ma S, Tay T, Geiger-Schuller KR, Kirchgatterer PC, Verdine VK, Guo B, Arias-Garcia MA, Allen WE, Singh A, Kuksenko O, Abudayyeh OO, Gootenberg JS, Fu Z, Macrae RK, Buenrostro JD, Regev A, Zhang F. Cell. 2023 Jan 5;186(1):209-229.e26. doi: 10.1016/j.cell.2022.11.026. PubMed 36608654.
Backbone
  Vector backbone: pLX_TRC317
  Backbone manufacturer: Broad Institute Genetic Perturbation Platform
  Backbone size w/o insert (bp): 8264
  Vector type: Mammalian Expression, Lentiviral
  Selectable markers: Puromycin
Growth in bacteria
  Bacterial resistance: Ampicillin, 100 μg/mL
  Growth temperature: 37°C
  Growth strain: NEB Stable
  Copy number: High Copy
Gene/Insert
  Gene/Insert name: ZNF276
  Species: H. sapiens (human)
  Insert size (bp): 1946
  Entrez Gene: ZNF276 (a.k.a. CENP-Z, CENPZ, ZADT, ZFP276, ZNF477)
  Promoter: EF1a
  Cloning method: Unknown
  Sequencing primers: 5′ GGGTGGAGACTGAAGTTAGGCCAG; 3′ CACATAGCGTAAAAGGAGCAACATAG
Terms and licenses: Academic/Nonprofit Terms; Industry Terms: Not Available to Industry
Depositor comments: NM_001113525,ENST00000443381 . The transcription factor ORF portion of this plasmid was synthesized by Genewiz. Please test multiple small colonies in case of plasmid recombination. To make this collection available in a timely manner, a portion of this collection was not fully sequenced by Addgene. If an Addgene verified full plasmid sequence is not available, please contact us prior to placing an order to request the full sequence.
How to cite: TFORF2612 was a gift from Feng Zhang (Addgene plasmid # 144137 ; http://n2t.net/addgene:144137 ; RRID:Addgene_144137)
