[The description below was written by a language model from this plasmid's Addgene catalogue record and pLannotate feature annotations shown in this document.]
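Description:
TFORF2612 is a lentiviral mammalian expression plasmid built on the pLX_TRC317 backbone, carrying the human zinc finger protein ZNF276 (also known as CENP-Z or ZFP276) as one member of a barcoded transcription factor ORF collection. In bacteria it is maintained through a high-copy ColE1/pUC-type origin and selected with ampicillin via the β-lactamase gene. An f1 origin and remnants of a lac/T7/T3 cloning region are also present in the backbone. The depositor notes that the plasmid may be prone to recombination, as is common for constructs with repeated LTRs.

The viral portion is a third-generation, self-inactivating design. An RSV promoter drives a truncated HIV-1 5' LTR, followed by the Ψ packaging signal, a partial gag sequence, the Rev response element and a cPPT/CTS. The genome ends in a ΔU3 3' LTR with a downstream SV40 polyadenylation signal. Two expression units lie within the transfer region. An SV40 early promoter drives puromycin N-acetyltransferase for selection of transduced cells, and the strong constitutive EF-1α promoter drives the synthesized ZNF276 ORF, with a WPRE downstream to enhance transcript stability and expression. According to the record, each construct in the series carries a unique 24-bp barcode. This element is not annotated in the feature table, so its position is not stated. The short annotated U6 promoter fragment between the ORF and WPRE is probably a sequence remnant, not a functional Pol III unit.

The construct is intended for overexpressing ZNF276 in mammalian cells, individually or in pooled screens. In pooled formats, barcode sequencing identifies which transcription factor each cell received, for example in directed differentiation studies.
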