Features (pLannotate 1.2.2; 31 found; start..end, strand, type, name):
      5..231     +  promoter       RSV promoter: Rous sarcoma virus enhancer/promoter
    232..412     +  LTR            5' LTR (truncated): truncated 5' long terminal repeat (LTR) from HIV-1
    459..584     +  misc_feature   HIV-1 Ψ: packaging signal of human immunodeficiency virus type 1
    568..931     +  CDS            HIV-1 gag (fragment): gag protein from human immunodeficiency virus 1; gag
   1077..1310    +  misc_feature   RRE: The Rev response element (RRE) of HIV-1 allows for Rev-dependent mRNA export from the nucleus to the cytoplasm.
   1687..1713    +  CDS            Rev (fragment): human immunodeficiency virus 1 (HIV-1) Rev protein; rev; enhances nuclear export of unspliced and incompletely spliced viral mRNAs
   1720..1743    +  promoter       SV40 promoter (fragment): SV40 early promoter
   1744..1815    +  promoter       SV40 promoter (fragment): SV40 enhancer and early promoter
   1839..1974    +  rep_origin     SV40 ori: SV40 origin of replication
   2020..2616    +  CDS            PuroR (fragment): puromycin N-acetyltransferase; pac from Streptomyces; confers resistance to puromycin
   2665..2782    +  misc_feature   cPPT/CTS: central polypurine tract and central termination sequence of HIV-1
   2847..2913    +  CDS            small t antigen (fragment): SV40 (simian virus 40) small t antigen
   2920..4098    +  promoter       EF-1α promoter: strong constitutive promoter for human elongation factor EF-1α
   4115..5956    +  CDS            ZNF276: ZN276_HUMAN - Also known as CENP-Z, ZFP276, ZNF477. Experimental evidence at protein level: Swiss-Prot protein existence level 1. May be involved in transcriptional regulation. From Homo sapiens (Human).
   5972..6025    +  promoter       U6 promoter (fragment): RNA polymerase III promoter for human U6 snRNA
   6067..6655    +  misc_feature   WPRE: woodchuck hepatitis virus posttranscriptional regulatory element
   6706..6725    +  misc_feature   cPPT/CTS (fragment): central polypurine tract and central termination sequence of HIV-1
   6727..6960    +  LTR            3' LTR (ΔU3): self-inactivating 3' long terminal repeat (LTR) from HIV-1
   7038..7159    +  polyA_signal   SV40 poly(A) signal: SV40 polyadenylation signal
   7199..7334    +  rep_origin     SV40 ori: SV40 origin of replication
   7355..7373    -  promoter       T7 promoter: promoter for bacteriophage T7 RNA polymerase
   7381..7536    +  CDS            lacZα (fragment): LacZα fragment of β-galactosidase; lacZ fragment
   7541..7969    +  rep_origin     f1 ori (sequence partly withheld): f1 bacteriophage origin of replication; arrow indicates direction of (+) strand synthesis
   8022..8126    +  promoter       AmpR promoter: bla
   8127..8987    +  CDS            AmpR: β-lactamase; bla; confers resistance to ampicillin, carbenicillin, and related antibiotics
   9158..9746    +  rep_origin     ori: high-copy-number ColE1/pMB1/pBR322/pUC origin of replication
   9929..10021   +  CDS            lacI (fragment): lac repressor; lacI; The lac repressor binds to the lac operator to inhibit transcription in E. coli. This inhibition can be relieved by adding lactose or isopropyl-β-D-thiogalactopyranoside (IPTG).
  10034..10055   +  protein_bind   CAP binding site: CAP binding activates transcription in the presence of cAMP. E. coli catabolite activator protein
  10070..10100   +  promoter       lac promoter: promoter for the E. coli lac operon
  10108..10124   +  protein_bind   lac operator: The lac repressor binds to the lac operator to inhibit transcription in E. coli. This inhibition can be relieved by adding lactose or isopropyl-β-D-thiogalactopyranoside (IPTG). lac repressor encoded by lacI
  10169..10187   +  promoter       T3 promoter: promoter for bacteriophage T3 RNA polymerase
>Addgene plasmid #144137 | TFORF2612 | addgene full sequence | sequence record 396202 | Addgene NGS Result
TTAATGTAGTCTTATGCAATACTCTTGTAGTCTTGCAACATGGTAACGATGAGTTAGCAACATGCCTTAC
AAGGAGAGAAAAAGCACCGTGCATGCCGATTGGTGGAAGTAAGGTGGTACGATCGTGCCTTATTAGGAAG
GCAACAGACGGGTCTGACATGGATTGGACGAACCACTGAATTGCCGCATTGCAGAGATATTGTATTTAAG
TGCCTAGCTCGATACATAAACGGGTCTCTCTGGTTAGACCAGATCTGAGCCTGGGAGCTCTCTGGCTAAC
TAGGGAACCCACTGCTTAAGCCTCAATAAAGCTTGCCTTGAGTGCTTCAAGTAGTGTGTGCCCGTCTGTT
GTGTGACTCTGGTAACTAGAGATCCCTCAGACCCTTTTAGTCAGTGTGGAAAATCTCTAGCAGTGGCGCC
CGAACAGGGACTTGAAAGCGAAAGGGAAACCAGAGGAGCTCTCTCGACGCAGGACTCGGCTTGCTGAAGC
GCGCACGGCAAGAGGCGAGGGGCGGCGACTGGTGAGTACGCCAAAAATTTTGACTAGCGGAGGCTAGAAG
GAGAGAGATGGGTGCGAGAGCGTCAGTATTAAGCGGGGGAGAATTAGATCGCGATGGGAAAAAATTCGGT
TAAGGCCAGGGGGAAAGAAAAAATATAAATTAAAACATATAGTATGGGCAAGCAGGGAGCTAGAACGATT
CGCAGTTAATCCTGGCCTGTTAGAAACATCAGAAGGCTGTAGACAAATACTGGGACAGCTACAACCATCC
CTTCAGACAGGATCAGAAGAACTTAGATCATTATATAATACAGTAGCAACCCTCTATTGTGTGCATCAAA
GGATAGAGATAAAAGACACCAAGGAAGCTTTAGACAAGATAGAGGAAGAGCAAAACAAAAGTAAGACCAC
CGCACAGCAAGCGGCCGCTGATCTTCAGACCTGGAGGAGGAGATATGAGGGACAATTGGAGAAGTGAATT
ATATAAATATAAAGTAGTAAAAATTGAACCATTAGGAGTAGCACCCACCAAGGCAAAGAGAAGAGTGGTG
CAGAGAGAAAAAAGAGCAGTGGGAATAGGAGCTTTGTTCCTTGGGTTCTTGGGAGCAGCAGGAAGCACTA
TGGGCGCAGCGTCAATGACGCTGACGGTACAGGCCAGACAATTATTGTCTGGTATAGTGCAGCAGCAGAA
CAATTTGCTGAGGGCTATTGAGGCGCAACAGCATCTGTTGCAACTCACAGTCTGGGGCATCAAGCAGCTC
CAGGCAAGAATCCTGGCTGTGGAAAGATACCTAAAGGATCAACAGCTCCTGGGGATTTGGGGTTGCTCTG
GAAAACTCATTTGCACCACTGCTGTGCCTTGGAATGCTAGTTGGAGTAATAAATCTCTGGAACAGATTTG
GAATCACACGACCTGGATGGAGTGGGACAGAGAAATTAACAATTACACAAGCTTAATACACTCCTTAATT
GAAGAATCGCAAAACCAGCAAGAAAAGAATGAACAAGAATTATTGGAATTAGATAAATGGGCAAGTTTGT
GGAATTGGTTTAACATAACAAATTGGCTGTGGTATATAAAATTATTCATAATGATAGTAGGAGGCTTGGT
AGGTTTAAGAATAGTTTTTGCTGTACTTTCTATAGTGAATAGAGTTAGGCAGGGATATTCACCATTATCG
TTTCAGACCCACCTCCCAACCCCGAGGGGACCCATGCATTGCATCTCAATTAGTCAGCAACCAGGTGTGG
AAAGTCCCCAGGCTCCCCAGCAGGCAGAAGTATGCAAAGCATGCGTCTCAATTAGTCAGCAACCATAGTC
CCGCCCCTAACTCCGCCCATCCCGCCCCTAACTCCGCCCAGTTCCGCCCATTCTCCGCCCCATGGCTGAC
TAATTTTTTTTATTTATGCAGAGGCCGAGGCCGCCTCGGCCTCTGAGCTATTCCAGAAGTAGTGAGGAGG
CTTTTTTGGAGGCCTAGGCTTTTGCAAAAAGCTTTCTAGAGGTACCACCGGAGCTTACCATGACCGAGTA
CAAGCCCACGGTGCGCCTCGCCACCCGCGACGACGTCCCCAGGGCCGTACGCACCCTCGCCGCCGCGTTC
GCCGACTACCCCGCCACGCGCCACACCGTCGATCCGGACCGCCACATCGAGCGGGTCACCGAGCTGCAAG
AACTCTTCCTCACGCGCGTCGGGCTCGACATCGGCAAGGTGTGGGTCGCGGACGACGGCGCCGCCGTGGC
GGTCTGGACCACGCCGGAGAGCGTCGAAGCGGGGGCGGTGTTCGCCGAGATCGGCCCGCGCATGGCCGAG
TTGAGCGGTTCCCGGCTGGCCGCGCAGCAACAGATGGAAGGCCTCCTGGCGCCGCACCGGCCCAAGGAGC
CCGCGTGGTTCCTGGCCACCGTCGGCGTCTCGCCCGACCACCAGGGCAAGGGTCTGGGCAGCGCCGTCGT
GCTCCCCGGAGTGGAGGCGGCCGAGCGCGCCGGGGTGCCCGCCTTCCTGGAGACCTCCGCGCCCCGCAAC
CTCCCCTTCTACGAGCGGCTCGGCTTCACCGTCACCGCCGACGTCGAGGTGCCCGAAGGACCGCGCACCT
GGTGCATGACCCGCAAGCCCGGTGCCAGTTAACGAATTCTAGATCTTGAGACAAATGGCAGTATTCATCC
ACAATTTTAAAAGAAAAGGGGGGATTGGGGGGTACAGTGCAGGGGAAAGAATAGTAGACATAATAGCAAC
AGACATACAAACTAAAGAATTACAAAAACAAATTACAAAAATTCAAAATTTTCGGGTTTATTACAGGGAC
AGCAGAGATCCACTTTGGCGCCGGCTCGAGGCCTGCAGGTGCAAAGATGGATAAAGTTTTAAACAGAGAG
GAATCTTTGCAGCTAATGGACCTTCTAGGTCTTGAAAGGAGTGGGAATTGGCTCCGGTGCCCGTCAGTGG
GCAGAGCGCACATCGCCCACAGTCCCCGAGAAGTTGGGGGGAGGGGTCGGCAATTGAACCGGTGCCTAGA
GAAGGTGGCGCGGGGTAAACTGGGAAAGTGATGTCGTGTACTGGCTCCGCCTTTTTCCCGAGGGTGGGGG
AGAACCGTATATAAGTGCAGTAGTCGCCGTGAACGTTCTTTTTCGCAACGGGTTTGCCGCCAGAACACAG
GTAAGTGCCGTGTGTGGTTCCCGCGGGCCTGGCCTCTTTACGGGTTATGGCCCTTGCGTGCCTTGAATTA
CTTCCACCTGGCTGCAGTACGTGATTCTTGATCCCGAGCTTCGGGTTGGAAGTGGGTGGGAGAGTTCGAG
GCCTTGCGCTTAAGGAGCCCCTTCGCCTCGTGCTTGAGTTGAGGCCTGGCCTGGGCGCTGGGGCCGCCGC
GTGCGAATCTGGTGGCACCTTCGCGCCTGTCTCGCTGCTTTCGATAAGTCTCTAGCCATTTAAAATTTTT
GATGACCTGCTGCGACGCTTTTTTTCTGGCAAGATAGTCTTGTAAATGCGGGCCAAGATCTGCACACTGG
TATTTCGGTTTTTGGGGCCGCGGGCGGCGACGGGGCCCGTGCGTCCCAGCGCACATGTTCGGCGAGGCGG
GGCCTGCGAGCGCGGCCACCGAGAATCGGACGGGGGTAGTCTCAAGCTGGCCGGCCTGCTCTGGTGCCTG
GCCTCGCGCCGCCGTGTATCGCCCCGCCCTGGGCGGCAAGGCTGGCCCGGTCGGCACCAGTTGCGTGAGC
GGAAAGATGGCCGCTTCCCGGCCCTGCTGCAGGGAGCTCAAAATGGAGGACGCGGCGCTCGGGAGAGCGG
GCGGGTGAGTCACCCACACAAAGGAAAAGGGCCTTTCCGTCCTCAGCCGTCGCTTCATGTGACTCCACGG
AGTACCGGGCGCCGTCCAGGCACCTCGATTAGTTCTCGAGCTTTTGGAGTACGTCGTCTTTAGGTTGGGG
GGAGGGGTTTTATGCGATGGAGTTTCCCCACACTGAGTGGGTGGAGACTGAAGTTAGGCCAGCTTGGCAC
TTGATGTAATTCTCCTTGGAATTTGCCCTTTTTGAGTTTGGATCTTGGTTCATTCTCAAGCCTCAGACAG
TGGTTCAAAGTTTTTTTCTTCCATTTCAGGTGTCGTGAGGCTAGCACCGCCACCATGAAGCGGGACCGGC
TGGGCCGCTTCCTGTCTCCTGGGTCGTCCCGACAGTGCGGGGCCTCGGACGGCGGCGGCGGCGTCAGCCG
GACTCGGGGCCGCCCTTCCCTTAGCGGTGGGCCGAGGGTGGACGGGGCGACGGCGCGGCGCGCCTGGGGC
CCGGTGGGGTCCTGCGGGGACGCGGGCGAGGACGGCGCGGACGAGGCAGGAGCAGGCCGGGCTCTCGCCA
TGGGTCACTGTCGCCTCTGCCACGGGAAGTTTTCCTCGAGAAGCCTGCGCAGCATCTCCGAGAGGGCGCC
TGGAGCGAGCATGGAGAGGCCATCCGCAGAGGAGCGCGTGCTCGTACGGGACTTCCAGCGCCTGCTTGGT
GTGGCTGTCCGCCAGGACCCCACCTTGTCTCCGTTTGTCTGCAAGAGCTGCCACGCCCAGTTCTACCAGT
GCCACAGCCTTCTCAAGTCCTTCCTGCAGAGGGTCAACGCCTCCCCGGCTGGTCGCCGGAAGCCTTGTGC
AAAGGTCGGTGCCCAGCCCCCAACAGGGGCAGAGGAGGGAGCGTGTCTGGTGGATCTGATCACATCCAGC
CCCCAGTGCCTGCACGGCTTGGTGGGGTGGGTGCATGGACATGCGGCCAGCTGCGGGGCCCTGCCCCACC
TTCAGAGGACACTGTCCTCCGAGTACTGCGGCGTCATCCAGGTCGTGTGGGGCTGCGACCAGGGCCACGA
CTACACCATGGATACCAGCTCCAGCTGCAAGGCCTTCTTGCTGGACAGTGCGCTGGCAGTCAAGTGGCCA
TGGGACAAAGAGACGGCGCCACGGCTGCCCCAGCACCGAGGGTGGAACCCTGGGGATGCCCCTCAGACCT
CCCAGGGTAGAGGGACAGGGACCCCAGTTGGGGCTGAGACCAAGACCCTGCCCAGCACGGATGTGGCCCA
GCCTCCTTCGGACAGCGACGCGGTGGGGCCCAGGTCGGGCTTCCCACCTCAGCCAAGCCTGCCCCTTTGC
AGGGCCCCAGGGCAGTTGGGTGAGAAGCAGCTTCCATCTTCAACCTCGGATGATCGGGTAAAAGACGAGT
TCAGTGACCTTTCTGAGGGAGACGTCTTGAGTGAAGATGAAAATGACAAGAAGCAAAATGCCCAGTCTTC
GGACGAGTCCTTTGAGCCTTACCCAGAAAGGAAAGTCTCTGGTAAGAAGAGTGAAAGCAAAGAAGCCAAG
AAGTCTGAAGAACCAAGAATTCGGAAGAAGCCGGGACCCAAGCCCGGATGGAAGAAGAAGCTTCGTTGTG
AGAGGGAGGAGCTTCCCACCATCTACAAGTGTCCTTACCAGGGCTGCACGGCCGTGTACCGAGGCGCTGA
CGGCATGAAGAAGCACATCAAGGAGCACCACGAGGAGGTCCGGGAGCGGCCCTGCCCCCACCCTGGCTGC
AACAAGGTTTTCATGATCGACCGCTACCTGCAGCGCCACGTGAAGCTCATCCACACAGAGGTGCGGAACT
ATATCTGTGACGAATGTGGACAAACCTTCAAGCAGCGGAAGCACCTTCTCGTCCACCAAATGCGACATTC
GGGAGCCAAGCCTTTGCAGTGTGAGGTCTGTGGGTTCCAGTGCAGGCAGCGGGCATCCCTCAAGTACCAC
ATGACCAAACACAAGGCTGAGACTGAGCTGGACTTTGCCTGTGACCAGTGTGGCCGGCGGTTTGAGAAGG
CCCACAACCTCAATGTACACATGTCCATGGTGCACCCGCTGACACAGACCCAGGACAAGGCCCTGCCCCT
GGAGGCGGAACCACCACCTGGGCCACCGAGCCCCTCTGTGACCACAGAGGGCCAGGCGGTGAAGCCCGAA
CCCACCTAGTAATGAACTAGTCCGTAACTTGAAAGTATTTCGATTTCTTGGCTTTATATATCTTGTGGAA
AGGACGATGCTCGCGATAAAGAGGCGATGTTACGCGTTAAGTCGACAATCAACCTCTGGATTACAAAATT
TGTGAAAGATTGACTGGTATTCTTAACTATGTTGCTCCTTTTACGCTATGTGGATACGCTGCTTTAATGC
CTTTGTATCATGCTATTGCTTCCCGTATGGCTTTCATTTTCTCCTCCTTGTATAAATCCTGGTTGCTGTC
TCTTTATGAGGAGTTGTGGCCCGTTGTCAGGCAACGTGGCGTGGTGTGCACTGTGTTTGCTGACGCAACC
CCCACTGGTTGGGGCATTGCCACCACCTGTCAGCTCCTTTCCGGGACTTTCGCTTTCCCCCTCCCTATTG
CCACGGCGGAACTCATCGCCGCCTGCCTTGCCCGCTGCTGGACAGGGGCTCGGCTGTTGGGCACTGACAA
TTCCGTGGTGTTGTCGGGGAAATCATCGTCCTTTCCTTGGCTGCTCGCCTGTGTTGCCACCTGGATTCTG
CGCGGGACGTCCTTCTGCTACGTCCCTTCGGCCCTCAATCCAGCGGACCTTCCTTCCCGCGGCCTGCTGC
CGGCTCTGCGGCCTCTTCCGCGTCTTCGCCTTCGCCCTCAGACGAGTCGGATCTCCCTTTGGGCCGCCTC
CCCGCGTCGACTTTAAGACCAATGACTTACAAGGCAGCTGTAGATCTTAGCCACTTTTTAAAAGAAAAGG
GGGGACTGGAAGGGCTAATTCACTCCCAACGAAGACAAGATCTGCTTTTTGCTTGTACTGGGTCTCTCTG
GTTAGACCAGATCTGAGCCTGGGAGCTCTCTGGCTAACTAGGGAACCCACTGCTTAAGCCTCAATAAAGC
TTGCCTTGAGTGCTTCAAGTAGTGTGTGCCCGTCTGTTGTGTGACTCTGGTAACTAGAGATCCCTCAGAC
CCTTTTAGTCAGTGTGGAAAATCTCTAGCAGTACGTATAGTAGTTCATGTCATCTTATTATTCAGTATTT
ATAACTTGCAAAGAAATGAATATCAGAGAGTGAGAGGAACTTGTTTATTGCAGCTTATAATGGTTACAAA
TAAAGCAATAGCATCACAAATTTCACAAATAAAGCATTTTTTTCACTGCATTCTAGTTGTGGTTTGTCCA
AACTCATCAATGTATCTTATCATGTCTGGCTCTAGCTATCCCGCCCCTAACTCCGCCCATCCCGCCCCTA
ACTCCGCCCAGTTCCGCCCATTCTCCGCCCCATGGCTGACTAATTTTTTTTATTTATGCAGAGGCCGAGG
CCGCCTCGGCCTCTGAGCTATTCCAGAAGTAGTGAGGAGGCTTTTTTGGAGGCCTAGGGACGTACCCAAT
TCGCCCTATAGTGAGTCGTATTACGCGCGCTCACTGGCCGTCGTTTTACAACGTCGTGACTGGGAAAACC
CTGGCGTTACCCAACTTAATCGCCTTGCAGCACATCCCCCTTTCGCCAGCTGGCGTAATAGCGAAGAGGC
CCGCACCGATCGCCCTTCCCAACAGTTGCGCAGCCTGAATGGCGAATGGG
[124 nt withheld, positions 7541-7664]
C
[91 nt withheld, positions 7666-7756]
A
[49 nt withheld, positions 7758-7806]
CCTTTGACGTTGGAGTCCACGTTCTTT
[37 nt withheld, positions 7834-7870]
ACCCTATCTCGGTCTATTCTTTTGATTTATAAGGGATTTTGCCGATTTCGGCCTATTGGTTAAAAAATGA
GCTGATTTAACAAAAATTTAACGCGAATTTTAACAAAATATTAACGCTTACAATTTAGGTGGCACTTTTC
GGGGAAATGTGCGCGGAACCCCTATTTGTTTATTTTTCTAAATACATTCAAATATGTATCCGCTCATGAG
ACAATAACCCTGATAAATGCTTCAATAATATTGAAAAAGGAAGAGTATGAGTATTCAACATTTCCGTGTC
GCCCTTATTCCCTTTTTTGCGGCATTTTGCCTTCCTGTTTTTGCTCACCCAGAAACGCTGGTGAAAGTAA
AAGATGCTGAAGATCAGTTGGGTGCACGAGTGGGTTACATCGAACTGGATCTCAACAGCGGTAAGATCCT
TGAGAGTTTTCGCCCCGAAGAACGTTTTCCAATGATGAGCACTTTTAAAGTTCTGCTATGTGGCGCGGTA
TTATCCCGTATTGACGCCGGGCAAGAGCAACTCGGTCGCCGCATACACTATTCTCAGAATGACTTGGTTG
AGTACTCACCAGTCACAGAAAAGCATCTTACGGATGGCATGACAGTAAGAGAATTATGCAGTGCTGCCAT
AACCATGAGTGATAACACTGCGGCCAACTTACTTCTGACAACGATCGGAGGACCGAAGGAGCTAACCGCT
TTTTTGCACAACATGGGGGATCATGTAACTCGCCTTGATCGTTGGGAACCGGAGCTGAATGAAGCCATAC
CAAACGACGAGCGTGACACCACGATGCCTGTAGCAATGGCAACAACGTTGCGCAAACTATTAACTGGCGA
ACTACTTACTCTAGCTTCCCGGCAACAATTAATAGACTGGATGGAGGCGGATAAAGTTGCAGGACCACTT
CTGCGCTCGGCCCTTCCGGCTGGCTGGTTTATTGCTGATAAATCTGGAGCCGGTGAGCGTGGGTCTCGCG
GTATCATTGCAGCACTGGGGCCAGATGGTAAGCCCTCCCGTATCGTAGTTATCTACACGACGGGGAGTCA
GGCAACTATGGATGAACGAAATAGACAGATCGCTGAGATAGGTGCCTCACTGATTAAGCATTGGTAACTG
TCAGACCAAGTTTACTCATATATACTTTAGATTGATTTAAAACTTCATTTTTAATTTAAAAGGATCTAGG
TGAAGATCCTTTTTGATAATCTCATGACCAAAATCCCTTAACGTGAGTTTTCGTTCCACTGAGCGTCAGA
CCCCGTAGAAAAGATCAAAGGATCTTCTTGAGATCCTTTTTTTCTGCGCGTAATCTGCTGCTTGCAAACA
AAAAAACCACCGCTACCAGCGGTGGTTTGTTTGCCGGATCAAGAGCTACCAACTCTTTTTCCGAAGGTAA
CTGGCTTCAGCAGAGCGCAGATACCAAATACTGTTCTTCTAGTGTAGCCGTAGTTAGGCCACCACTTCAA
GAACTCTGTAGCACCGCCTACATACCTCGCTCTGCTAATCCTGTTACCAGTGGCTGCTGCCAGTGGCGAT
AAGTCGTGTCTTACCGGGTTGGACTCAAGACGATAGTTACCGGATAAGGCGCAGCGGTCGGGCTGAACGG
GGGGTTCGTGCACACAGCCCAGCTTGGAGCGAACGACCTACACCGAACTGAGATACCTACAGCGTGAGCT
ATGAGAAAGCGCCACGCTTCCCGAAGGGAGAAAGGCGGACAGGTATCCGGTAAGCGGCAGGGTCGGAACA
GGAGAGCGCACGAGGGAGCTTCCAGGGGGAAACGCCTGGTATCTTTATAGTCCTGTCGGGTTTCGCCACC
TCTGACTTGAGCGTCGATTTTTGTGATGCTCGTCAGGGGGGCGGAGCCTATGGAAAAACGCCAGCAACGC
GGCCTTTTTACGGTTCCTGGCCTTTTGCTGGCCTTTTGCTCACATGTTCTTTCCTGCGTTATCCCCTGAT
TCTGTGGATAACCGTATTACCGCCTTTGAGTGAGCTGATACCGCTCGCCGCAGCCGAACGACCGAGCGCA
GCGAGTCAGTGAGCGAGGAAGCGGAAGAGCGCCCAATACGCAAACCGCCTCTCCCCGCGCGTTGGCCGAT
TCATTAATGCAGCTGGCACGACAGGTTTCCCGACTGGAAAGCGGGCAGTGAGCGCAACGCAATTAATGTG
AGTTAGCTCACTCATTAGGCACCCCAGGCTTTACACTTTATGCTTCCGGCTCGTATGTTGTGTGGAATTG
TGAGCGGATAACAATTTCACACAGGAAACAGCTATGACCATGATTACGCCAAGCGCGCAATTAACCCTCA
CTAAAGGGAACAAAAGCTGGAGCTGCAAGC
