>Addgene plasmid #144137 | TFORF2612 | depositor partial sequence | sequence record 284535 | Insert
ACCGCCACCATGAAGCGGGACCGGCTGGGCCGCTTCCTGTCTCCTGGGTCGTCCCGACAGTGCGGGGCCT
CGGACGGCGGCGGCGGCGTCAGCCGGACTCGGGGCCGCCCTTCCCTTAGCGGTGGGCCGAGGGTGGACGG
GGCGACGGCGCGGCGCGCCTGGGGCCCGGTGGGGTCCTGCGGGGACGCGGGCGAGGACGGCGCGGACGAG
GCAGGAGCAGGCCGGGCTCTCGCCATGGGTCACTGTCGCCTCTGCCACGGGAAGTTTTCCTCGAGAAGCC
TGCGCAGCATCTCCGAGAGGGCGCCTGGAGCGAGCATGGAGAGGCCATCCGCAGAGGAGCGCGTGCTCGT
ACGGGACTTCCAGCGCCTGCTTGGTGTGGCTGTCCGCCAGGACCCCACCTTGTCTCCGTTTGTCTGCAAG
AGCTGCCACGCCCAGTTCTACCAGTGCCACAGCCTTCTCAAGTCCTTCCTGCAGAGGGTCAACGCCTCCC
CGGCTGGTCGCCGGAAGCCTTGTGCAAAGGTCGGTGCCCAGCCCCCAACAGGGGCAGAGGAGGGAGCGTG
TCTGGTGGATCTGATCACATCCAGCCCCCAGTGCCTGCACGGCTTGGTGGGGTGGGTGCATGGACATGCG
GCCAGCTGCGGGGCCCTGCCCCACCTTCAGAGGACACTGTCCTCCGAGTACTGCGGCGTCATCCAGGTCG
TGTGGGGCTGCGACCAGGGCCACGACTACACCATGGATACCAGCTCCAGCTGCAAGGCCTTCTTGCTGGA
CAGTGCGCTGGCAGTCAAGTGGCCATGGGACAAAGAGACGGCGCCACGGCTGCCCCAGCACCGAGGGTGG
AACCCTGGGGATGCCCCTCAGACCTCCCAGGGTAGAGGGACAGGGACCCCAGTTGGGGCTGAGACCAAGA
CCCTGCCCAGCACGGATGTGGCCCAGCCTCCTTCGGACAGCGACGCGGTGGGGCCCAGGTCGGGCTTCCC
ACCTCAGCCAAGCCTGCCCCTTTGCAGGGCCCCAGGGCAGTTGGGTGAGAAGCAGCTTCCATCTTCAACC
TCGGATGATCGGGTAAAAGACGAGTTCAGTGACCTTTCTGAGGGAGACGTCTTGAGTGAAGATGAAAATG
ACAAGAAGCAAAATGCCCAGTCTTCGGACGAGTCCTTTGAGCCTTACCCAGAAAGGAAAGTCTCTGGTAA
GAAGAGTGAAAGCAAAGAAGCCAAGAAGTCTGAAGAACCAAGAATTCGGAAGAAGCCGGGACCCAAGCCC
GGATGGAAGAAGAAGCTTCGTTGTGAGAGGGAGGAGCTTCCCACCATCTACAAGTGTCCTTACCAGGGCT
GCACGGCCGTGTACCGAGGCGCTGACGGCATGAAGAAGCACATCAAGGAGCACCACGAGGAGGTCCGGGA
GCGGCCCTGCCCCCACCCTGGCTGCAACAAGGTTTTCATGATCGACCGCTACCTGCAGCGCCACGTGAAG
CTCATCCACACAGAGGTGCGGAACTATATCTGTGACGAATGTGGACAAACCTTCAAGCAGCGGAAGCACC
TTCTCGTCCACCAAATGCGACATTCGGGAGCCAAGCCTTTGCAGTGTGAGGTCTGTGGGTTCCAGTGCAG
GCAGCGGGCATCCCTCAAGTACCACATGACCAAACACAAGGCTGAGACTGAGCTGGACTTTGCCTGTGAC
CAGTGTGGCCGGCGGTTTGAGAAGGCCCACAACCTCAATGTACACATGTCCATGGTGCACCCGCTGACAC
AGACCCAGGACAAGGCCCTGCCCCTGGAGGCGGAACCACCACCTGGGCCACCGAGCCCCTCTGTGACCAC
AGAGGGCCAGGCGGTGAAGCCCGAACCCACCTAGTAATGAACTAGTCCGTAACTTGAAAGTATTTCGATT
TCTTGGCTTTATATATCTTGTGGAAAGGACGATGCTCGCGATAAAGAGGCGATGTT
