>Addgene plasmid #144137 | TFORF2612 | depositor partial sequence | sequence record 284536 | Barcode
TGCTCGCGATAAAGAGGCGATGTT
